>Addgene plasmid #81635 | pDONR223_OR2M2_p.P182S | addgene full sequence | sequence record 166268 | Addgene NGS Result
TGGATAACCGTATTACCGCCTTTGAGTGAGCTGATACCGCTCGCCGCAGCCGAACGACCGAGCGCAGCGA
GTCAGTGAGCGAGGAAGCGGAAGAGCGCCCAATACGCAAACCGCCTCTCCCCGCGCGTTGGCCGATTCAT
TAATGCAGCTGGCACGACAGGTTTCCCGACTGGAAAGCGGGCAGTGAGCGCAACGCAATTAATACGCGTA
CCGCTAGCCAGGAAGAGTTTGTAGAAACGCAAAAAGGCCATCCGTCAGGATGGCCTTCTGCTTAGTTTGA
TGCCTGGCAGTTTATGGCGGGCGTCCTGCCCGCCACCCTCCGGGCCGTTGCTTCACAACGTTCAAATCCG
CTCCCGGCGGATTTGTCCTACTCAGGAGAGCGTTCACCGACAAACAACAGATAAAACGAAAGGCCCAGTC
TTCCGACTGAGCCTTTCGTTTTATTTGATGCCTGGCAGTTCCCTACTCTCGCGTTAACGCTAGCATGGAT
GTTTTCCCAGTCACGACGTTGTAAAACGACGGCCAGTCTTAAGCTCGGGCCCCAAATAATGATTTTATTT
TGACTGATAGTGACCTGTTCGTTGCAACAAATTGATGAGCAATGCTTTTTTATAATGCCAACTTTGTACA
AAAAAGTTGGCACCATGGCATGGGAGAATCAGACCTTCAACTCCGACTTCATCCTCCTTGGAATCTTCAA
TCACAGCCCACCACACACGTTCCTCTTCTTTCTGGTCCTGGGCATCTTTTTAGTGGCCTTCATGGGAAAC
TCTGTCATGGTTCTCCTCATCTACCTGGACACCCAGCTCCACACCCCCATGTACTTCCTCCTCAGCCAAC
TGTCCCTCATGGACCTCATGCTCATCTGCACCACCGTACCCAAGATGGCCTTCAACTACTTGTCTGGCAG
CAAGTCCATTTCTATGGCTGGTTGTGTCACACAAATTTTCTTCTATATATCACTGTCTGGCTCTGAATGT
TTTCTTTTGGCTGTTATGGCTTATGACCGCTATATTGCTATTTGCCACCCTCTAAGATATACCAATCTCA
TGAATCCTAAAATTTGTGGACTTATGGCTACCTTCTCCTGGATCCTGGGCTCTACAGATGGAATCATTGA
TGCTGTAGCCACATTTTCCTTCTCCTTTTGTGGGTCTCGGGAAATAGCCCACTTCTTCTGTGAATTCTCT
TCCCTACTAATCCTCTCATGCAATGACACATCAATATTTGAAGAGGTTATTTTCATCTGCTGTATAGTAA
TGCTTGTTTTCCCTGTTGCAATCATCATTGCTTCCTATGCTGGAGTTATTCTGGCTGTCATTCACATGGG
ATCTGGAGAGGGTCGTCGCAAAGCTTTCACGACCTGTTCCTCTCACCTCATGGTGGTGGGAATGTACTAT
GGAGCAGCTTTGTTCATGTACATACGGCCCACATCTGATCACTCCCCAACGCAGGACAAGATGGTGTCTG
TATTCTACACCATCCTCACTCCCATGCTGAATCCCCTCATCTACAGCCTCCGCAACAAGGAGGTGACTAG
AGCATTCATGAAGATCTTAGGAAAGGGCAAGTCTGAGAGTGAGTTACCTCATAAACTTTATGTTTTGCTG
TTTGCTAAATTCTTCTTTCTAATATCCATCTTTTTCTATGATGTCAAAATACTAGCATTGATTATGTACA
TTGCCTAATTGCCAACTTTCTTGTACAAAGTTGGCATTATAAGAAAGCATTGCTTATCAATTTGTTGCAA
CGAACAGGTCACTATCAGTCAAAATAAAATCATTATTTGCCATCCAGCTGATATCCCCTATAGTGAGTCG
TATTACATGGTCATAGCTGTTTCCTGGCAGCTCTGGCCCGTGTCTCAAAATCTCTGATGTTACATTGCAC
AAGATAAAAATATATCATCATGCCTCCTCTAGACCAGCCAGGACAGAAATGCCTCGACTTCGCTGCTACC
CAAGGTTGCCGGGTGACGCACACCGTGGAAACGGATGAAGGCACGAACCCAGTGGACATAAGCCTGTTCG
GTTCGTAAGCTGTAATGCAAGTAGCGTATGCGCTCACGCAACTGGTCCAGAACCTTGACCGAACGCAGCG
GTGGTAACGGCGCAGTGGCGGTTTTCATGGCTTGTTATGACTGTTTTTTTGGGGTACAGTCTATGCCTCG
GGCATCCAAGCAGCAAGCGCGTTACGCCGTGGGTCGATGTTTGATGTTATGGAGCAGCAACGATGTTACG
CAGCAGGGCAGTCGCCCTAAAACAAAGTTAAACATTATGAGGGAAGCGGTGATCGCCGAAGTATCGACTC
AACTATCAGAGGTAGTTGGCGTCATCGAGCGCCATCTCGAACCGACGTTGCTGGCCGTACATTTGTACGG
CTCCGCAGTGGATGGCGGCCTGAAGCCACACAGTGATATTGATTTGCTGGTTACGGTGACCGTAAGGCTT
GATGAAACAACGCGGCGAGCTTTGATCAACGACCTTTTGGAAACTTCGGCTTCCCCTGGAGAGAGCGAGA
TTCTCCGCGCTGTAGAAGTCACCATTGTTGTGCACGACGACATCATTCCGTGGCGTTATCCAGCTAAGCG
CGAACTGCAATTTGGAGAATGGCAGCGCAATGACATTCTTGCAGGTATCTTCGAGCCAGCCACGATCGAC
ATTGATCTGGCTATCTTGCTGACAAAAGCAAGAGAACATAGCGTTGCCTTGGTAGGTCCAGCGGCGGAGG
AACTCTTTGATCCGGTTCCTGAACAGGATCTATTTGAGGCGCTAAATGAAACCTTAACGCTATGGAACTC
GCCGCCCGACTGGGCTGGCGATGAGCGAAATGTAGTGCTTACGTTGTCCCGCATTTGGTACAGCGCAGTA
ACCGGCAAAATCGCGCCGAAGGATGTCGCTGCCGACTGGGCAATGGAGCGCCTGCCGGCCCAGTATCAGC
CCGTCATACTTGAAGCTAGACAGGCTTATCTTGGACAAGAAGAAGATCGCTTGGCCTCGCGCGCAGATCA
GTTGGAAGAATTTGTCCACTACGTGAAAGGCGAGATCACCAAGGTAGTCGGCAAATAACCCTCGAGCCAC
CCATGACCAAAATCCCTTAACGTGAGTTACGCGTCGTTCCACTGAGCGTCAGACCCCGTAGAAAAGATCA
AAGGATCTTCTTGAGATCCTTTTTTTCTGCGCGTAATCTGCTGCTTGCAAACAAAAAAACCACCGCTACC
AGCGGTGGTTTGTTTGCCGGATCAAGAGCTACCAACTCTTTTTCCGAAGGTAACTGGCTTCAGCAGAGCG
CAGATACCAAATACTGTTCTTCTAGTGTAGCCGTAGTTAGGCCACCACTTCAAGAACTCTGTAGCACCGC
CTACATACCTCGCTCTGCTAATCCTGTTACCAGTGGCTGCTGCCAGTGGCGATAAGTCGTGTCTTACCGG
GTTGGACTCAAGACGATAGTTACCGGATAAGGCGCAGCGGTCGGGCTGAACGGGGGGTTCGTGCACACAG
CCCAGCTTGGAGCGAACGACCTACACCGAACTGAGATACCTACAGCGTGAGCTATGAGAAAGCGCCACGC
TTCCCGAAGGGAGAAAGGCGGACAGGTATCCGGTAAGCGGCAGGGTCGGAACAGGAGAGCGCACGAGGGA
GCTTCCAGGGGGAAACGCCTGGTATCTTTATAGTCCTGTCGGGTTTCGCCACCTCTGACTTGAGCGTCGA
TTTTTGTGATGCTCGTCAGGGGGGCGGAGCCTATGGAAAAACGCCAGCAACGCGGCCTTTTTACGGTTCC
TGGCCTTTTGCTGGCCTTTTGCTCACATGTTCTTTCCTGCGTTATCCCCTGATTCTG
Features (pLannotate 1.2.2; 13 found; start..end, strand, type, name):
      1..93      +  rep_origin     RSF ori (fragment): Plasmids containing the RSF 1030 origin of replication can be propagated in E. coli cells that contain additional plasmids with compatible origins.
     95..187     +  CDS            lacI (fragment): lac repressor; lacI; The lac repressor binds to the lac operator to inhibit transcription in E. coli. This inhibition can be relieved by adding lactose or isopropyl-β-D-thiogalactopyranoside (IPTG).
    242..269     -  terminator     rrnB T2 terminator: transcription terminator T2 from the E. coli rrnB gene
    401..444     +  terminator     rrnB T1 terminator: Escherichia coli rrnB; transcription terminator T1 from the E. coli rrnB gene
    491..527     -  CDS            lacZα (fragment): LacZα fragment of β-galactosidase; lacZ fragment
    544..639     +  protein_bind   attL3: mutant version of attL; recombination site for the Gateway® LR reaction LR Clonase™
    651..1553    +  CDS            Olfr56: OLF56_MOUSE - Also known as Mor276-1 From Mus musculus (Mouse).
   1693..1788    -  protein_bind   attL3: mutant version of attL; recombination site for the Gateway® LR reaction LR Clonase™
   1807..1825    -  promoter       T7 promoter: promoter for bacteriophage T7 RNA polymerase
   2015..2038    +  promoter       Pc promoter (fragment): intI1 (promoter lies within the coding sequence); class 1 integron promoter
   2214..2270    +  CDS            GmR (fragment): gentamycin acetyltransferase; aacC1; confers resistance to gentamycin
   2277..3068    +  CDS            SmR: aminoglycoside adenylyltransferase (Murphy, 1985); aadA; confers resistance to spectinomycin and streptomycin
   3161..3749    +  rep_origin     ori: high-copy-number ColE1/pMB1/pBR322/pUC origin of replication
