[The description below was written by a language model from this plasmid's Addgene catalogue record and pLannotate feature annotations shown in this document.]
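Description:
pDONR223_OR2M2_p.P182S is a Gateway entry clone built on the Invitrogen pDONR223 backbone. It carries a variant open reading frame of the human olfactory receptor gene OR2M2 and belongs to the Target Accelerator Plasmid Collection. The plasmid is propagated in E. coli at high copy from a ColE1/pUC-type origin and is selected with spectinomycin through the aadA (SmR) aminoglycoside adenylyltransferase gene. The sequenced record is about 3.8 kb. Automated annotation also picks up short fragments of an RSF origin, lacI, lacZα, a gentamicin-resistance gene and an integron Pc promoter. These are partial matches to backbone sequence rather than functional modules. rrnB T1 and T2 terminators sit upstream of the cloning region and insulate it from read-through transcription.

The insert lies between two attL recombination sites, which the annotation tool labels as attL3-type matches. The software named the roughly 900 bp coding sequence after a mouse olfactory receptor homologue, Olfr56, but the catalogue identifies it as human OR2M2. Although the name cites only P182S, the record lists three substitutions: P182S, R220G and C235R. The clone is in the "closed" configuration, with a stop codon directly after the ORF, so it will not yield C-terminal fusions after transfer. No promoter drives the insert in this vector, and the T7 promoter just outside one attL site is a backbone element. Expression requires an LR Clonase reaction to move the ORF into a destination vector of choice. The associated work concerns systematic functional testing of rare cancer-associated variants, which suggests this clone is meant for comparing the mutant allele with wild type.
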