Addgene plasmid #81635: pDONR223_OR2M2_p.P182S
Purpose: Gateway Donor vector containing OR2M2, part of the Target Accelerator Plasmid Collection.
Depositing lab: Jesse Boehm & William Hahn & David Root. Depositing organization: Broad Institute. Publication: Systematic Functional Interrogation of Rare Cancer Variants Identifies Oncogenic Alleles. Kim E, Ilic N, Shrestha Y, Zou L, Kamburov A, Zhu C, Yang X, Lubonja R, Tran N, Nguyen C, Lawrence MS, Piccioni F, Bagul M, Doench JG, Chouinard CR, Wu X, Hogstrom L, Natoli T, Tamayo P, Horn H, Corsello SM, Lage K, Root DE, Subramanian A, Golub TR, Getz G, Boehm JS, Hahn WC. Cancer Discov. 2016 Jul;6(7):714-26. doi: 10.1158/2159-8290.CD-16-0160. Epub 2016 May 4. PubMed 27147599.
Backbone
  Vector backbone: pDONR223
  Backbone manufacturer: Invitrogen
  Backbone size w/o insert (bp): 2790
  Vector type: Gateway Entry vector
Growth in bacteria
  Bacterial resistance: Spectinomycin, 50 μg/mL
  Growth temperature: 37°C
  Growth strain: DH5alpha
  Copy number: High Copy
Gene/Insert
  Gene/Insert name: OR2M2 (alt name: NM_001004688.1)
  Species: H. sapiens (human)
  Mutation: P182S; R220G; C235R
  Entrez Gene: OR2M2 (a.k.a. OR2M2Q, OST423)
  Promoter: None
  Cloning method: Gateway Cloning
  Sequencing primers: 5′ M13pUC-fwd; 3′ M13-Rev
Terms and licenses: Academic/Nonprofit Terms; Industry Terms: Not Available to Industry
Depositor comments: Closed state: stop codon immediately follows insert
How to cite: pDONR223_OR2M2_p.P182S was a gift from Jesse Boehm & William Hahn & David Root (Addgene plasmid # 81635 ; http://n2t.net/addgene:81635 ; RRID:Addgene_81635)
