>Addgene plasmid #81635 | pDONR223_OR2M2_p.P182S | depositor partial sequence | sequence record 154954 | Insert sequence
ATGGCATGGGAGAATCAGACCTTCAACTCCGACTTCATCCTCCTTGGAATCTTCAATCACAGCCCACCAC
ACACGTTCCTCTTCTTTCTGGTCCTGGGCATCTTTTTAGTGGCCTTCATGGGAAACTCTGTCATGGTTCT
CCTCATCTACCTGGACACCCAGCTCCACACCCCCATGTACTTCCTCCTCAGCCAACTGTCCCTCATGGAC
CTCATGCTCATCTGCACCACCGTACCCAAGATGGCCTTCAACTACTTGTCTGGCAGCAAGTCCATTTCTA
TGGCTGGTTGTGTCACACAAATTTTCTTCTATATATCACTGTCTGGCTCTGAATGTTTTCTTTTGGCTGT
TATGGCTTATGACCGCTATATTGCTATTTGCCACCCTCTAAGATATACCAATCTCATGAATCCTAAAATT
TGTGGACTTATGGCTACCTTCTCCTGGATCCTGGGCTCTACAGATGGAATCATTGATGCTGTAGCCACAT
TTTCCTTCTCCTTTTGTGGGTCTCGGGAAATAGCCCACTTCTTCTGTGAATTCTCTTCCCTACTAATCCT
CTCATGCAATGACACATCAATATTTGAAGAGGTTATTTTCATCTGCTGTATAGTAATGCTTGTTTTCCCT
GTTGCAATCATCATTGCTTCCTATGCTGGAGTTATTCTGGCTGTCATTCACATGGGATCTGGAGAGGGTC
GTCGCAAAGCTTTCACGACCTGTTCCTCTCACCTCATGGTGGTGGGAATGTACTATGGAGCAGCTTTGTT
CATGTACATACGGCCCACATCTGATCACTCCCCAACGCAGGACAAGATGGTGTCTGTATTCTACACCATC
CTCACTCCCATGCTGAATCCCCTCATCTACAGCCTCCGCAACAAGGAGGTGACTAGAGCATTCATGAAGA
TCTTAGGAAAGGGCAAGTCTGAGAGTGAGTTACCTCATAAACTTTATGTTTTGCTGTTTGCTAAATTCTT
CTTTCTAATATCCATCTTTTTCTATGATGTCAAAATACTAGCATTGATTATGTACATTGCC
